Addgene plasmid #223877: pD(Nt)_His6-MBP-TEV
Purpose: 4G-cloning donor for N-terminal His6-MBP-TEV tag
Depositing lab: Stephan Gruber. Depositing organization: Universite de Lausanne (UNIL). Publication: 4G cloning: rapid gene assembly for expression of multisubunit protein complexes in diverse hosts. Taschner M, Dickinson JB, Roisne-Hamelin F, Gruber S. Life Sci Alliance. 2024 Dec 2;8(1):e202402899. doi: 10.26508/lsa.202402899. Print 2025 Jan. PubMed 39622624.
Backbone
  Vector backbone: pD
  Vector type: Golden-Gate Donor
Growth in bacteria
  Bacterial resistance: Chloramphenicol, 25 μg/mL
  Growth temperature: 37°C
  Growth strain: Pir1 ; strain contains pir-116 mutation for plasmid maintenance at high copy
  Copy number: High Copy
Gene/Insert
  Gene/Insert name: His6-MBP-TEV
  Species: Synthetic
  Cloning method: Gibson Cloning
Terms and licenses: Academic/Nonprofit Terms; Industry Terms: Not Available to Industry
Depositor comments: Please visit https://doi.org/10.1101/2024.06.17.599261 for bioRxiv preprint.
How to cite: pD(Nt)_His6-MBP-TEV was a gift from Stephan Gruber (Addgene plasmid # 223877 ; http://n2t.net/addgene:223877 ; RRID:Addgene_223877)
