[The description below was written by a language model from this plasmid's Addgene catalogue record and pLannotate feature annotations shown in this document.]
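Description:
pD(Nt)_His6-MBP-TEV is a small (about 3 kb) Golden Gate donor plasmid from the 4G-cloning system, a modular assembly scheme for building expression constructs for multisubunit protein complexes in different hosts. It is built on the pD backbone and serves as a parts vector, not an expression vector: it supplies an N-terminal tag module that is transferred into an assembled expression cassette. No promoter driving the tag module is annotated, which fits this role. The plasmid replicates from the R6K γ origin, which works only when the pi initiator protein is supplied in trans. It must therefore be kept in a pir-expressing E. coli strain, and the recommended host carries the pir-116 mutation, which gives high copy number. This conditional origin also means the donor cannot persist in ordinary cloning strains, a property commonly used to counter-select donor plasmids after an assembly reaction. Selection is by chloramphenicol, through the cat gene under its native promoter.

The synthetic insert encodes a hexahistidine tag followed directly by E. coli maltose-binding protein lacking its signal sequence, so fusion proteins stay in the cytosol. According to the catalogue entry, a TEV protease cleavage site follows, although the feature table does not annotate it separately. Together these elements allow affinity purification on nickel or amylose resin, improved solubility of the fused partner, and later removal of the tag by proteolysis. A single loxP site lies upstream of the tag module, between it and the origin; the record does not state its purpose. The short matches to the Tn5 transposase and to a T7 gene 10-derived solubility tag are fragments and probably backbone remnants. The Golden Gate restriction sites and overhangs are not annotated.
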