Features (pLannotate 1.2.2; 8 found; start..end, strand, type, name):
     32..81      +  CDS            SET1 (fragment): solubility-enhancement tag derived from T7 phage gene 10B
    175..277     +  promoter       cat promoter: promoter of the E. coli cat gene encoding chloramphenicol acetyltransferase
    278..934     +  CDS            cat: CAT_ECOLX - Experimental evidence at protein level: Swiss-Prot protein existence level 1. This enzyme is an effector of chloramphenicol resistance in bacteria. From Escherichia coli. This protein is used as a marker in many commonly used cloning vectors, such as pACYC184.
   1210..1323    -  CDS            tnpA (fragment): TN5P_ECOLX - Also known as tnp. Experimental evidence at protein level: Swiss-Prot protein existence level 1. Mediates transposition of transposon Tn5 by a 'cut and paste' mechanism. First, the monomeric transposase binds the 19 bp inverted DNA repeats flanking the transposon. Then, dimerization of the DNA- bound transposase creates a synaptic DNA complex. After nicking of the first DNA strand, excision of the transposon proceeds through a series of intermediates. The transposase then mediates the insertion of the transposon at a new site by strand transfer. The activity of the wild- type tran
   1332..1688    -  rep_origin     R6K γ ori: γ replication origin from E. coli plasmid R6K; requires the R6K initiator protein pi for replication
   1741..1774    +  protein_bind   loxP: Cre-mediated recombination occurs in the 8-bp core sequence (GCATACAT). Cre recombinase
   1841..1858    +  CDS            6xHis: 6xHis affinity tag
   1862..2959    +  CDS            MBP: maltose binding protein from E. coli; malE (mutated); This version of the gene does not encode a signal sequence, so MBP will remain in the cytosol.
>Addgene plasmid #223877 | pD(Nt)_His6-MBP-TEV | addgene full sequence | sequence record 445964 | Addgene NGS Result
GGAGACCCACTGCTTGAGCCTAGAAGATCCGGCTGCTAACAAAGCCCGAAAGGAAGCTGAGTTGGCTGCT
GTCACCGCTGAGCAATAACTATCATAACCCCTAGGTGCCATTTCATTACCTCTTTCTCCGCACCCGACAT
AGATCTGGGCCAACTTTTGGCGAAAATGAGACGTTGATCGGCACGTAAGAGGGTCCAACTTTCACCATAA
TGAAATAAGATCACTACCGGGCGTATTTTTTGAGTTATCGAGATTTTCAGGAGCTAAGGAAGCTAAAATG
GAGAAAAAAATCACTGGATATACCACCGTTGATATATCCCAATGGCATCGTAAAGAACATTTTGAGGCAT
TTCAGTCAGTTGCTCAATGTACCTATAACCAGACCGTTCAGCTGGATATTACGGCCTTTTTAAAGACCGT
AAAGAAAAATAAGCACAAGTTTTATCCGGCCTTTATTCACATTCTTGCCCGCCTGATGAATGCTCATCCG
GAATTCCGTATGGCAATGAAAGACGGTGAGCTGGTGATATGGGATAGTGTTCACCCTTGTTACACCGTTT
TCCATGAGCAAACTGAAACGTTTTCATCGCTCTGGAGTGAATACCACGACGATTTCCGGCAGTTTCTACA
CATATATTCGCAAGATGTGGCGTGTTACGGTGAAAACCTGGCCTATTTCCCTAAAGGGTTTATTGAGAAT
ATGTTTTTCGTCTCAGCCAATCCCTGGGTGAGTTTCACCAGTTTTGATTTAAACGTGGCCAATATGGACA
ACTTCTTCGCCCCCGTTTTCACCATGGGCAAATATTATACGCAAGGCGACAAGGTGCTGATGCCGCTGGC
GATTCAGGTTCATCATGCCGTTTGTGATGGCTTCCATGTCGGCAGAATGCTTAATGAATTACAACAGTAC
TGCGATGAGTGGCAGGGTGGGGCGTAATTTTTTTAAGGCAGTTATTGGTGCCCTTAAACGCCTGGTTGCT
ACGCCTGAATAAGTGATAATAAGCGGATGAATGGCAGAAATTCGAAAGCAAATTCGACCCGGTCGTCGGT
TCAGGGCAGGGTCGTTAAATAGCCGCTTATGTCTATTGCTGGTTTACCGGTTTATTGACTACCGGAAGCA
GTGTGACCGTGTGCTTCTCAAATGCCTGAGGCCAGTTTGCTCAGGCTCTCCCCGTGGAGGTAATAATTGA
CGATATGATCATTTATTCTGCCTCCCAGCTGACATTCATCCGGGGTCAGCACCGTTTCTGCGGACTGGCT
TTCTACGTGTTCCGCTTCCTTTAGCAGCCCTTGCGCCCTGAGTGCTTGCGGCAGCGTGAAGCTAATTCCC
ATGTCAGCCGTTAAGTGTTCCTGTGTCACTCAAAATTGCTTTGAGAGGCTCTAAGGGCTTCTCAGTGCGT
TACATCCCTGGCTTGTTGTCCACAACCGTTAAACCTTAAAAGCTTTAAAAGCCTTATATATTCTTTTTTT
TCTTATAAAACTTAAAACCTTAGAGGCTATTTAAGTTGCTGATTTATATTAATTTTATTGTTCAAACATG
AGAGCTTAGTACGTGAAACATGAGAGCTTAGTACGTTAGCCATGAGAGCTTAGTACGTTAGCCATGAGGG
TTTAGTTCGTTAAACATGAGAGCTTAGTACGTTAAACATGAGAGCTTAGTACGTGAAACATGAGAGCTTA
GTACGTACTATCAACAGGTTGAACTGCTGATCAACAGATCCTCTACGCGGCCGCGGTACCATAACTTCGT
ATAGCATACATTATACGAAGTTATCTGCCAGGCACATGGGTTTTACTAGTATCGATTCGCGACCTACTCC
GGAATATTAGGTCTCAGGCGCACCATCACCATCACCATGGAAAAATCGAAGAAGGTAAACTGGTAATCTG
GATTAACGGCGATAAAGGCTATAACGGTCACGCTGAAGTCGGTAAGAAATTCGAGAAAGATACCGGAATT
AAAGTCACCGTTGAGCATCCGGATAAACTGGAAGAGAAATTCCCACAGGTTGCGGCAACTGGCGATGGCC
CTGACATTATCTTCTGGGCACACGACCGCTTTGGTGGCTACGCTCAATCTGGCCTGTTGGCTGAAATCAC
CCCGGACAAAGCGTTCCAGGACAAGCTGTATCCGTTTACCTGGGATGCCGTACGTTACAACGGCAAGCTG
ATTGCTTACCCGATCGCTGTTGAAGCGTTATCGCTGATTTATAACAAAGATCTGCTGCCGAACCCGCCAA
AAACCTGGGAAGAGATCCCGGCGCTGGATAAAGAACTGAAAGCGAAAGGTAAGAGCGCGCTGATGTTCAA
CCTGCAAGAACCGTACTTCACCTGGCCGCTGATTGCTGCTGACGGGGGTTATGCGTTCAAGTATGAAAAC
GGCAAGTACGACATTAAAGACGTGGGCGTGGATAACGCTGGCGCGAAAGCGGGTCTGACCTTCCTGGTTG
ACCTGATTAAAAACAAACACATGAATGCAGACACCGATTACTCCATCGCAGAAGCTGCCTTTAATAAAGG
CGAAACAGCGATGACCATCAACGGCCCGTGGGCATGGTCCAACATCGACACCAGCAAAGTGAATTATGGT
GTAACGGTACTGCCGACCTTCAAGGGTCAACCATCCAAACCGTTCGTTGGCGTGCTGAGCGCAGGTATTA
ACGCCGCCAGTCCGAACAAAGAGCTGGCAAAAGAGTTCCTCGAAAACTATCTGCTGACTGATGAAGGTCT
GGAAGCGGTTAATAAAGACAAACCGCTGGGTGCCGTAGCGCTGAAGTCTTACGAGGAAGAGTTGGCGAAA
GATCCACGTATTGCCGCCACTATGGAAAACGCCCAGAAAGGTGAAATCATGCCGAACATCCCGCAGATGT
CCGCTTTCTGGTATGCCGTGCGTACTGCGGTGATCAACGCCGCCAGCGGTCGTCAGACTGTCGATGAAGC
CCTGAAAGACGCGCAGACTAATTCGAGCTCGAACAACAACAACACTAGTGAAAACCTGTATTTCCAGGGA
GCAGCCGCCAT
